>Addgene plasmid #130022 | pRDAX-543 C-Tag Venus210[1] L20 Tln1(rod) EBPF2 | addgene full sequence | sequence record 270544 | Addgene NGS Result
CCTGCCTCCAGGCCTCAATATTGGCCATTAGCCATATTATTCATTGGTTATATAGCATAAATCAATATTG
GCTATTGGCCATTGCATACGTTGTATCTATATCATAATATGTACATTTATATTGGCTCATGTCCAATATG
ACCGCCATGTTGGCATTGATTATTGACTAGTTATTAATAGTAATCAATTACGGGGTCATTAGTTCATAGC
CCATATATGGAGTTCCGCGTTACATAACTTACGGTAAATGGCCCGCCTGGCTGACCGCCCAACGACCCCC
GCCCATTGACGTCAATAATGACGTATGTTCCCATAGTAACGCCAATAGGGACTTTCCATTGACGTCAATG
GGTGGAGTATTTACGGTAAACTGCCCACTTGGCAGTACATCAAGTGTATCATATGCCAAGTCCGCCCCCT
ATTGACGTCAATGACGGTAAATGGCCCGCCTGGCATTATGCCCAGTACATGACCTTACGGGACTTTCCTA
CTTGGCAGTACATCTACGTATTAGTCATCGCTATTACCATGGTGATGCGGTTTTGGCAGTACACCAATGG
GCGTGGATAGCGGTTTGACTCACGGGGATTTCCAAGTCTCCACCCCATTGACGTCAATGGGAGTTTGTTT
TGGCACCAAAATCAACGGGACTTTCCAAAATGTCGTAATAACCCCGCCCCGTTGACGCAAATGGGCGGTA
GGCGTGTACGGTGGGAGGTCTATATAAGCAGAGCTCGTTTAGTGAACCGTCAGATCACTAGAAGCTTTAT
TGCGGTAGTTTATCACAGTTAAATTGCTAACGCAGTCAGTGCTTCTGACACAACAGTCTCGAACTTAAGC
TGCAGAAGTTGGTCGTGAGGCACTGGGCAGGTAAGTATCAAGGTTACAAGACAGGTTTAAGGAGACCAAT
AGAAACTGGGCTTGTCGAGACAGAGAAGACTCTTGCGTTTCTGATAGGCACCTATTGGTCTTACTGACAT
CCACTTTGCCTTTCTCTCCACAGGTGTCCACTCCCAGGCCACCATGGCTGTGTCTGGTATCATTGCTGAC
CTCGACACCACCATCATGTTCGCTACTGCTGGCACACTTAACCGTGAGGGTGCTGAAACTTTTGCTGACC
ACCGGGAGGGTATCTTAAAGACAGCAAAGGTTCTTGTGGAGGACACCAAGGTCCTAGTGCAGAATGCAGC
TGGGAGCCAGGAGAAGTTGGCACAAGCCGCCCAGTCCTCCGTGGCCACCATTACCCGCCTCGCTGATGTG
GTCAAGCTCGGTGCAGCCAGCCTAGGAGCCGAAGACCCTGAAACTCAGGTGGTGCTGATCAATGCAGTAA
AGGACGTAGCCAAGGCCCTGGGTGACCTCATCAGCGCTACGAAGGCTGCAGCGGGCAAAGTTGGGGATGA
CCCTGCAGTGTGGCAGCTCAAGAACTCTGCCAAGGTGATGGTGACCAATGTGACATCATTGCTCAAGACA
GTGAAGGCTGTGGAAGATGAGGCCACCAAAGGCACACGGGCCCTAGAGGCAACCACAGAGCACATACGTC
AGGAACTGGCGGTCTTCTGTTCCCCAGAGCCACCTGCCAAGACCTCTACCCCTGAAGACTTCATCCGAAT
GACCAAGGGTATTACTATGGCAACAGCCAAAGCCGTTGCTGCTGGCAATTCCTGTCGACAGGAAGATGTC
ATTGCCACAGCCAATCTGAGCCGACGGGCTATTGCGGACATGCTTCGGGCTTGCAAGGAAGCAGCTTTCC
ACCCAGAAGTGGCGCCTGATGTACGGCTCCGAGCCCTGCACTATGGCCGGGAGTGTGCCAATGGTTACCT
GGAACTGCTGGACCACGTGCTGCTGACCCTTCAGAAGCCAAACCCAGACCTGAAGCAGCAGCTAACTGGA
CACTCAAAGCGGGTTGCTGGCTCTGTGACTGAGCTCATCCAGGCTGCTGAAGCCATGAAAGGAACAGAGT
GGGTGGACCCAGAGGACCCTACTGTCATTGCTGAGAATGAGCTCTTGGGAGCCGCAGCCGCCATCGAGGC
TGCAGCCAAGAAGCTGGAGCAGCTGAAGCCCAGGGCCAAACCCAAGGAGGCGGATGAGTCCTTGAACTTT
GAGGAACAAGGGAGTCCTGGCGGTGGATCCGGAGGCTCTGGGAGCTCTGCCAGCGGTGGCAGCACCAGTG
TGTCAAAGGGAGAAGAGTTGTTTACCGGTGTTGTTCCCATACTGGTGGAACTGGATGGTGACGTCAATGG
ACACAAGTTTAGCGTTTCTGGCGAAGGAGAAGGCGATGCTACCTATGGCAAACTGACCCTCAAACTGATC
TGTACGACTGGAAAGTTGCCTGTACCTTGGCCAACACTGGTCACAACCTTGGGCTATGGGCTGCAATGCT
TTGCCCGTTATCCTGATCACATGAAGCAACATGACTTCTTTAAGTCTGCTATGCCAGAGGGATATGTGCA
GGAACGGACTATCTTCTTCAAGGACGACGGCAACTACAAGACGAGAGCTGAGGTGAAATTTGAGGGTGAC
ACACTGGTGAATCGCATAGAGCTGAAAGGCATCGACTTCAAAGAAGATGGGAATATTCTCGGGCATAAAC
TCGAGTACAACTACAATTCCCACAACGTGTACATCACTGCCGATAAGCAGAAGAATGGGATTAAGGCGAA
CTTCAAGATCCGACACAACATCGAGGATGGTGGGGTCCAGCTTGCCGACCATTATCAGCAGAACACACCC
ATTGGGGATGGACCAGTCCTGTTGCCGGATAACCACTACCTCAGTTACCAGAGCAAACTGTCCAAATAAG
AATTCAGATCCGCCCCTCTCCCTCCCCCCCCCCTAACGTTACTGGCCGAAGCCGCTTGGAATAAGGCCGG
TGTGCGTTTGTCTATATGTTATTTTCCACCATATTGCCGTCTTTTGGCAATGTGAGGGCCCGGAAACCTG
GCCCTGTCTTCTTGACGAGCATTCCTAGGGGTCTTTCCCCTCTCGCCAAAGGAATGCAAGGTCTGTTGAA
TGTCGTGAAGGAAGCAGTTCCTCTGGTAGCTTCTTGAAGACAAACAACGTCTGTAGCGACCCTTTGCAGG
CAGCGGAACCCCCCACCTGGCGACAGGTGCCTCTGCGGCCAAAAGCCACGTGTATAAGATACACCTGCAA
AGGCGGCACAACCCCAGTGCCACGTTGTGAGTTGGATAGTTGTGGAAAGAGTCAAATGGCTCTCCTCAAG
CGTATTCAACAAGGGGCTGAAGGATGCCCAGAAGGTACCCCATTGTATGGGATCTGATCTGGGGCCTCGG
TACACATGCTTTACATGTGTTTAGTCGAGGTTAAAAAAACGTCTAGGCCCCCCGAACCACGGGGACGTGG
TTTTCCTTTGAAAAACACGATGATAATATGGCCACAACCATGGTGAGCAAGGGCGAGGAGCTGTTCACCG
GGGTGGTGCCCATCCTGGTCGAGCTGGACGGCGACGTAAACGGCCACAAGTTCAGCGTGAGGGGCGAGGG
CGAGGGCGATGCCACCAACGGCAAGCTGACCCTGAAGTTCATCTGCACCACCGGCAAGCTGCCCGTGCCC
TGGCCCACCCTCGTGACCACCCTGAGCCACGGCGTGCAGTGCTTCGCCCGCTACCCCGACCACATGAAGC
AGCACGACTTCTTCAAGTCCGCCATGCCCGAAGGCTACGTCCAGGAGCGCACCATCTTCTTCAAGGACGA
CGGCACCTACAAGACCCGCGCCGAGGTGAAGTTCGAGGGCGACACCCTGGTGAACCGCATCGAGCTGAAG
GGCGTCGACTTCAAGGAGGACGGCAACATCCTGGGGCACAAGCTGGAGTACAACTTCAACAGCCACAACA
TCTATATCATGGCCGTCAAGCAGAAGAACGGCATCAAGGTGAACTTCAAGATCCGCCACAACGTGGAGGA
CGGCAGCGTGCAGCTCGCCGACCACTACCAGCAGAACACCCCCATCGGCGACGGCCCCGTGCTGCTGCCC
GACAGCCACTACCTGAGCACCCAGTCCGTGCTGAGCAAAGACCCCAACGAGAAGCGCGATCACATGGTCC
TGCTGGAGTTCCGCACCGCCGCCGGGATCACTCTCGGCATGGACGAGCTGTACAAGTAAACCGGTGCTCG
AGGTACCGATGAATAGCTAAGGTCGAGGCCGCAGGTAAGTATCAAGGTTACAAGACAGGTTTAAGGAGAC
CAATAGAAACTGGGCTTGTCGAGACAGAGAAGACTCTTGCGTTTCTGATAGGCACCTATTGGTCTTACTG
ACATCCACTTTGCCTTTCTCTCCACAGGTGTCGACAATCAACCTCTGGATTACAAAATTTGTGAAAGATT
GACTGGTATTCTTAACTATGTTGCTCCTTTTACGCTATGTGGATACGCTGCTTTAATGCCTTTGTATCAT
GCTATTGCTTCCCGTATGGCTTTCATTTTCTCCTCCTTGTATAAATCCTGGTTGCTGTCTCTTTATGAGG
AGTTGTGGCCCGTTGTCAGGCAACGTGGCGTGGTGTGCACTGTGTTTGCTGACGCAACCCCCACTGGTTG
GGGCATTGCCACCACCTGTCAGCTCCTTTCCGGGACTTTCGCTTTCCCCCTCCCTATTGCCACGGCGGAA
CTCATCGCCGCCTGCCTTGCCCGCTGCTGGACAGGGGCTCGGCTGTTGGGCACTGACAATTCCGTGGTGT
TGTCGGGGAAGCTGACGTCCTTTCCATGGCTGCTCGCCTGTGTTGCCACCTGGATTCTGCGCGGGACGTC
CTTCTGCTACGTCCCTTCGGCCCTCAATCCAGCGGACCTTCCTTCCCGCGGCCTGCTGCCGGCTCTGCGG
CCTCTTCCGCGTCTTCGCCTTCGCCCTCAGACGAGTCGGATCTCCCTTTGGGCCGCCTCCCCGCCTGGAA
TTCGAGCTCGGTACGATCAGCCTCGACTGTGCCTTCTAGTTGCCAGCCATCTGTTGTTTGCCCCTCCCCC
GTGCCTTCCTTGACCCTGGAAGGTGCCACTCCCACTGTCCTTTCCTAATAAAATGAGGAAATTGCATCGC
ATTGTCTGAGTAGGTGTCATTCTATTCTGGGGGGTGGGGTGGGGCAGGACAGCAAGGGGGAGGATTGGGA
AGACAATAGCCCAGCTTTTGTTCCCTTTAGTGAGGGTTAATTGCGCGCTTGGCGTAATCATGGTCATAGC
TGTTTCCTGTGTGAAATTGTTATCCGCTAATTCACTCCTCAGGTGCAGGCTGCCTATCAGAAGGTGGTGG
CTGGTGTGGCCAATGCCCTGGCTCACAAATACCACTGAGATCTTTTTCCCTCTGCCAAAAATTATGGGGA
CATCATGAAGCCCCTTGAGCATCTGACTTCTGGCTAATAAAGGAAATTTATTTTCATTGCAATAGTGTGT
TGGAATTTTTTGTGTCTCTCACTCGGAAGGACATATGGGAGGGCAAATCATTTAAAACATCAGAATGAGT
ATTTGGTTTAGAGTTTGGCAACATATGCCCATATGCTGGCTGCCATGAACAAAGGTTGGCTATAAAGAGG
TCATCAGTATATGAAACAGCCCCCTGCTGTCCATTCCTTATTCCATAGAAAAGCCTTGACTTGAGGTTAG
ATTTTTTTTATATTTTGTTTTGTGTTATTTTTTTCTTTAACATCCCTAAAATTTTCCTTACATGTTTTAC
TAGCCAGATTTTTCCTCCTCTCCTGACTACTCCCAGTCATAGCTGTCCCTCTTCTCTTATGGAGATCGGC
CGGCCGCCGGCGTCGACGCGCGCGGCCGCGGCGCGCCGTTGCTGGCGTTTTTCCATAGGCTCCGCCCCCC
TGACGAGCATCACAAAAATCGACGCTCAAGTCAGAGGTGGCGAAACCCGACAGGACTATAAAGATACCAG
GCGTTTCCCCCTGGAAGCTCCCTCGTGCGCTCTCCTGTTCCGACCCTGCCGCTTACCGGATACCTGTCCG
CCTTTCTCCCTTCGGGAAGCGTGGCGCTTTCTCATAGCTCACGCTGTAGGTATCTCAGTTCGGTGTAGGT
CGTTCGCTCCAAGCTGGGCTGTGTGCACGAACCCCCCGTTCAGCCCGACCGCTGCGCCTTATCCGGTAAC
TATCGTCTTGAGTCCAACCCGGTAAGACACGACTTATCGCCACTGGCAGCAGCCACTGGTAACAGGATTA
GCAGAGCGAGGTATGTAGGCGGTGCTACAGAGTTCTTGAAGTGGTGGCCTAACTACGGCTACACTAGAAG
AACAGTATTTGGTATCTGCGCTCTGCTGAAGCCAGTTACCTTCGGAAAAAGAGTTGGTAGCTCTTGATCC
GGCAAACAAACCACCGCTGGTAGCGGTGGTTTTTTTGTTTGCAAGCAGCAGATTACGCGCAGAAAAAAAG
GATCTCAAGAAGATCCTTTGATCTTTTCTACGGGGTCTGACGCTCAGTGGAACGAAAACTCACGTTAAGG
GATTTTGGTCATGAGATTATCAAAAAGGATCTTCACCTAGATCCTTTTAAATTAAAAATGAAGTTTTAAA
TCAATCTAAAGTATATATGAGTAAACTTGGTCTGACAGTTACCAATGCTTAATCAGTGAGGCACCTATCT
CAGCGATCTGTCTATTTCGTTCATCCATAGTTGCCTGACTCCCCGTCGTGTAGATAACTACGATACGGGA
GGGCTTACCATCTGGCCCCAGTGCTGCAATGATACCGCGAGACCCACGCTCACCGGCTCCAGATTTATCA
GCAATAAACCAGCCAGCCGGAAGGGCCGAGCGCAGAAGTGGTCCTGCAACTTTATCCGCCTCCATCCAGT
CTATTAATTGTTGCCGGGAAGCTAGAGTAAGTAGTTCGCCAGTTAATAGTTTGCGCAACGTTGTTGCCAT
TGCTACAGGCATCGTGGTGTCACGCTCGTCGTTTGGTATGGCTTCATTCAGCTCCGGTTCCCAACGATCA
AGGCGAGTTACATGATCCCCCATGTTGTGCAAAAAAGCGGTTAGCTCCTTCGGTCCTCCGATCGTTGTCA
GAAGTAAGTTGGCCGCAGTGTTATCACTCATGGTTATGGCAGCACTGCATAATTCTCTTACTGTCATGCC
ATCCGTAAGATGCTTTTCTGTGACTGGTGAGTACTCAACCAAGTCATTCTGAGAATAGTGTATGCGGCGA
CCGAGTTGCTCTTGCCCGGCGTCAATACGGGATAATACCGCGCCACATAGCAGAACTTTAAAAGTGCTCA
TCATTGGAAAACGTTCTTCGGGGCGAAAACTCTCAAGGATCTTACCGCTGTTGAGATCCAGTTCGATGTA
ACCCACTCGTGCACCCAACTGATCTTCAGCATCTTTTACTTTCACCAGCGTTTCTGGGTGAGCAAAAACA
GGAAGGCAAAATGCCGCAAAAAAGGGAATAAGGGCGACACGGAAATGTTGAATACTCATACTCTTCCTTT
TTCAATATTATTGAAGCATTTATCAGGGTTATTGTCTCATGAGCGGATACATATTTGAATGTATTTAGAA
AAATAAACAAATAGGGGTTCCGCGCACATTTCCCCGAAAAGTGCCACCTGACGTCTAAGAAACCATTATT
ATCATGACATTAACCTATAAAAATAGGCGTATCACGAGGCCCTTTCGTCTACGCGCGCGCCGGCGGCGCG
CCGTCGACGGCCGGCCGCGGCCGCG
Features (pLannotate 1.2.2; 17 found; start..end, strand, type, name):
    154..531     +  enhancer       CMV enhancer: human cytomegalovirus immediate early enhancer
    533..732     +  promoter       CMV promoter: human cytomegalovirus (CMV) immediate early promoter
    871..1003    +  intron         chimeric intron: chimera between introns from human β-globin and immunoglobulin heavy chain genes
   1018..2109    +  CDS            Tln1 (fragment): TLN1_MOUSE - Also known as Tln. Experimental evidence at protein level: Swiss-Prot protein existence level 1. Probably involved in connections of major cytoskeletal structures to the plasma membrane. High molecular weight cytoskeletal protein concentrated at regions of cell-substratum contact and, in lymphocytes, at cell-cell contacts. From Mus musculus (Mouse).
   2170..2796    +  CDS            mVenus (fragment): mVenus is a basic (constitutively fluorescent) yellow fluorescent protein published in 2006, derived from Aequorea victoria. It is reported to be a rapidly-maturing monomer with moderate acid sensitivity.
   2813..3399    +  misc_feature   IRES2: internal ribosome entry site (IRES) of the encephalomyocarditis virus (EMCV)
   3400..4119    +  CDS            EBFP2: enhanced blue variant of GFP (Ai et al., 2007) mammalian codon-optimized
   4165..4297    +  intron         chimeric intron: chimera between introns from human β-globin and immunoglobulin heavy chain genes
   4306..4894    +  misc_feature   WPRE: woodchuck hepatitis virus posttranscriptional regulatory element
   4898..4914    +  misc_feature   MCS (fragment): pUC18/19 multiple cloning site
   4927..5038    +  polyA_signal   bGH poly(A) signal: bovine growth hormone polyadenylation signal
   5134..5152    -  promoter       T3 promoter: promoter for bacteriophage T3 RNA polymerase
   5211..5285    +  CDS            HBB (fragment): HBB_PONPY - Experimental evidence at transcript level: Swiss-Prot protein existence level 2. Involved in oxygen transport from the lung to the various peripheral tissues. From Pongo pygmaeus (Bornean orangutan).
   5356..5411    +  polyA_signal   β-globin poly(A) signal: rabbit β-globin polyadenylation signal (Gil and Proudfoot, 1987)
   5790..6378    -  rep_origin     ori: high-copy-number ColE1/pMB1/pBR322/pUC origin of replication
   6549..7409    -  CDS            AmpR: β-lactamase; bla; confers resistance to ampicillin, carbenicillin, and related antibiotics
   7410..7514    -  promoter       AmpR promoter: bla
