[The description below was written by a language model from this plasmid's Addgene catalogue record and pLannotate feature annotations shown in this document.]
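Description:
pRDAX-543 C-Tag Venus210[1] L20 Tln1(rod) EBPF2 is a custom-built mammalian expression plasmid of about 7.7 kb, designed as a protein–protein interaction assay vector for bimolecular or trimolecular fluorescence complementation (BiFC/TriFC). It is propagated in E. coli through a high-copy ColE1/pUC-type origin and selected with ampicillin via the β-lactamase gene and its native promoter.

The expression cassette is driven by the human CMV immediate-early enhancer and promoter, followed by a chimeric β-globin/immunoglobulin intron that promotes efficient processing of the transcript. The first open reading frame encodes a fragment of mouse talin-1 (Tln1), described in the record as the rod region and annotated as roughly 1.1 kb, so it covers only part of the rod. After a short unannotated gap, presumably the "L20" linker in the name, comes a partial mVenus coding sequence. This matches the C-terminal tag arrangement and suggests the N-terminal Venus fragment split near residue 210, although the record does not spell out this nomenclature. On its own such a fragment is non-fluorescent. Yellow fluorescence is restored only when an interaction partner carrying the complementary Venus fragment brings the two pieces together.

Downstream, an EMCV IRES allows translation of full-length EBFP2 from the same transcript, giving an independent blue marker for transfection and expression level against which complementation signal can be normalised. A second chimeric intron, a WPRE and the bGH polyadenylation signal complete the transcription unit. A T3 promoter, a β-globin remnant and a rabbit β-globin poly(A) signal lie further downstream. The cloning sites used for the insert are not recorded.
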