Addgene plasmid #130022: pRDAX-543 C-Tag Venus210[1] L20 Tln1(rod) EBPF2
Purpose: PPI (BiFC/TriFC) assay vector
Depositing lab: Gary Lewin. Depositing organization: Max-Delbrueck-Centrum fuer Molekulare Medizin (MDC).
Backbone
  Vector backbone: custom built
  Vector type: Mammalian Expression
Growth in bacteria
  Bacterial resistance: Ampicillin, 100 μg/mL
  Growth temperature: 37°C
  Growth strain: DH5alpha
  Copy number: High Copy
Gene/Insert
  Gene/Insert name: Tln1 rod
  Species: M. musculus (mouse)
  Cloning method: Restriction Enzyme; 5′ cloning site unknown (unknown if destroyed); 3′ cloning site unknown (unknown if destroyed)
Terms and licenses: Academic/Nonprofit Terms; Industry Terms: Not Available to Industry
How to cite: pRDAX-543 C-Tag Venus210[1] L20 Tln1(rod) EBPF2 was a gift from Gary Lewin (Addgene plasmid # 130022 ; http://n2t.net/addgene:130022 ; RRID:Addgene_130022)
